>Addgene plasmid #63908 | pYC52 | depositor full sequence | sequence record 110444 | pYC52 sequence 6639 bps
TCGCGCGTTTCGGTGATGACGGTGAAAACCTCTGACACATGCAGCTCCCGGAGACGGTCACAGCTTGTCT
GTAAGCGGATGCCGGGAGCAGACAAGCCCGTCAGGGCGCGTCAGCGGGTGTTGGCGGGTGTCGGGGCTGG
CTTAACTATGCGGCATCAGAGCAGATTGTACTGAGAGTGCACCACGCTTTTCAATTCAATTCATCATTTT
TTTTTTATTCTTTTTTTTGATTTCGGTTTCTTTGAAATTTTTTTGATTCGGTAATCTCCGAACAGAAGGA
AGAACGAAGGAAGGAGCACAGACTTAGATTGGTATATATACGCATATGTAGTGTTGAAGAAACATGAAAT
TGCCCAGTATTCTTAACCCAACTGCACAGAACAAAAACCTGCAGGAAACGAAGATAAATCATGTCGAAAG
CTACATATAAGGAACGTGCTGCTACTCATCCTAGTCCTGTTGCTGCCAAGCTATTTAATATCATGCACGA
AAAGCAAACAAACTTGTGTGCTTCATTGGATGTTCGTACCACCAAGGAATTACTGGAGTTAGTTGAAGCA
TTAGGTCCCAAAATTTGTTTACTAAAAACACATGTGGATATCTTGACTGATTTTTCCATGGAGGGCACAG
TTAAGCCGCTAAAGGCATTATCCGCCAAGTACAATTTTTTACTCTTCGAAGACAGAAAATTTGCTGACAT
TGGTAATACAGTCAAATTGCAGTACTCTGCGGGTGTATACAGAATAGCAGAATGGGCAGACATTACGAAT
GCACACGGTGTGGTGGGCCCAGGTATTGTTAGCGGTTTGAAGCAGGCGGCAGAAGAAGTAACAAAGGAAC
CTAGAGGCCTTTTGATGTTAGCAGAATTGTCATGCAAGGGCTCCCTATCTACTGGAGAATATACTAAGGG
TACTGTTGACATTGCGAAGAGCGACAAAGATTTTGTTATCGGCTTTATTGCTCAAAGAGACATGGGTGGA
AGAGATGAAGGTTACGATTGGTTGATTATGACACCCGGTGTGGGTTTAGATGACAAGGGAGACGCATTGG
GTCAACAGTATAGAACCGTGGATGATGTGGTCTCTACAGGATCTGACATTATTATTGTTGGAAGAGGACT
ATTTGCAAAGGGAAGGGATGCTAAGGTAGAGGGTGAACGTTACAGAAAAGCAGGCTGGGAAGCATATTTG
AGAAGATGCGGCCAGCAAAACTAAAAAACTGTATTATAAGTAAATGCATGTATACTAAACTCACAAATTA
GAGCTTCAATTTAATTATATCAGTTATTACCCTGCGGTGTGAAATACCGCACAGATGCGTAAGGAGAAAA
TACCGCATCAGGAAATTGTAAACGTTAATATTTTGTTAAAATTCGCGTTAAATTTTTGTTAAATCAGCTC
ATTTTTTAACCAATAGGCCGAAATCGGCAAAATCCCTTATAAATCAAAAGAATAGACCGAGATAGGGT
[37 nt withheld, positions 1469-1505]
AAAGAACGTGGACTCCAACGTCAAAGG
[49 nt withheld, positions 1533-1581]
T
[91 nt withheld, positions 1583-1673]
G
[124 nt withheld, positions 1675-1798]
CGCGCCATTCGCCATTCAGGCTGCGCAACTGTTGGGAAGGGCGATCGGTGCGGGCCTCTTCGCTATTACG
CCAGCTGGCGAAGGGGGGATGTGCTGCAAGGCGATTAAGTTGGGTAACGCCAGGGTTTTCCCAGTCACGA
CGTTGTAAAACGACGGCCAGTGAATTGTAATACGACTCACTATAGGGCGAATTGGAGCTCCACCGCGGTG
GCGGCCGCTCTAGAACTAGTGGATCCTAATGAGTAAAGGAGAAGAACTTTTCACTGGAGTTGTCCCAATT
CTTGTTGAATTAGATGGTGATGTTAATGGGCACAAATTTTCTGTCAGTGGAGAGGGTGAAGGTGATGCAA
CATACGGAAAACTTACCCTTAAATTTATTTGCACTACTGGAAAACTACCTGTTCCATGGCCAACACTTGT
CACTACTTTGACTTGGGGTGTTCAATGCTTTGCTAGATACCCAGATCATATGAAACAGCATGACTTTTTC
AAGAGTGCCATGCCCGAAGGTTATGTACAGGAAAGAACTATATTTTTCAAAGATGACGGGAACTACAAGA
CACGTGCTGAAGTCAAGTTTGAAGGTGATACCCTTGTTAATAGAATCGAGTTAAAAGGTATTGATTTTAA
AGAAGATGGAAACATTCTTGGACACAAATTGGAATACAACGCTATTTCAGATAATGTATACATCACTGCA
GACAAACAAAAGAATGGAATCAAAGCTAATTTCAAAATTAGACACAACATTGAAGATGGAAGCGTTCAAC
TAGCAGACCATTATCAACAAAATACTCCAATTGGCGATGGCCCTGTCCTTTTACCAGACAACCATTACCT
GTCCACACAATCTGCCCTTTCGAAAGATCCCAACGAAAAGAGAGACCACATGGTCCTTCTTGAGTTTGTA
ACAGCTGCTGGGATTACACTAGGCATGGATGAACTATACAAATAGAGATCCGAAGTTCCTATACTTTCTA
GAGAATAGGAACTTCGTGCGCTTTTGAACCACGTAAAGTGCTGTAAAACAGCTCTATTCAATGAGGTAAA
TGATAAAGTTTATAAGAGACCAAAAAATTCAAAAAAAAAATTGAAAAATTATATTGGTATTTATATGAAA
CAATAGTTCAGTTCAAAGCGCTAGCTTTTCTCATCTCAACTAACCGGTATTAGGTGGGTATTTATTTAAT
ATGGGAACAAGAAATGTGACACTAATGTTCATGTTTTTATTTTCATTATTTATTCTATATGGTTTGGGAC
TTGATGTTATGTCTTAATTCATAGAGATCCGCTTGCCTCGTCCCCGCCGGGTCACCCGGCCAGCGACATG
GAGGCCCAGAATACCCTCCTTGACAGTCTTGACGTGCGCAGCTCAGGGGCATGATGTGACTGTCGCCCGT
ACATTTAGCCCATACATCCCCATGTATAATCATTTGCATCCATACATTTTGATGGCCGCACGGCGCGAAG
CAAAAATTACGGCTCCTCGCTGCAGACCTGCGAGCAGGGAAACGCTCCCCTCACAGACGCGTTGAATTGT
CCCCACGCCGCGCCCCTGTAGAGAAATATAAAAGGTTAGGATTTGCCACTGAGGTTCTTCTTTCATATAC
TTCCTTTTAAAATCTTGCTAGGATACAGTTCTCACATCACATCCGAACATAAACAACCGGATCGATCCTA
CAATTATGTCTACTACTTTGGATGATACTGCTTATAGATACAGAACTTCTGTTCCAGGTGATGCTGAAGC
TATTGAAGCTTTGGATGGTTCTTTCACTACCGATACTGTTTTTAGAGTTACTGCTACTGGTGATGGTTTC
ACTTTGAGAGAAGTTCCAGTTGATCCACCATTGACTAAGGTTTTCCCAGATGATGAATCCGATGATGAAT
CCGATGCTGGTGAAGATGGTGATCCAGATTCTAGAACTTTCGTTGCTTATGGTGATGATGGTGATTTGGC
TGGTTTCGTTGTTGTTTCTTATTCTGGTTGGAACAGAAGATTGACTGTTGAAGATATTGAAGTTGCTCCA
GAACATAGAGGTCATGGTGTTGGTAGAGCTTTGATGGGTTTGGCTACTGAATTCGCCAGAGAAAGAGGTG
CTGGTCATTTGTGGTTGGAAGTTACCAATGTTAATGCTCCAGCTATTCATGCTTATAGAAGAATGGGTTT
CACTTTGTGTGGTTTGGATACTGCTTTATACGATGGTACTGCTTCCGATGGTGAACAAGCTTTGTATATG
TCTATGCCATGTCCATAATAACTCGACCAGTACTGACAATAAAAAGATTCTTGTTTTCAAGAACTTGTCA
TTTGTATAGTTTTTTTATATTGTAGTTGTTCTATTTTAATCAAATGTTAGCGTGATTTATATTTTTTTTC
GCCTCGACATCATCTGCCCAGATGCGAAGTTAAGTGCGCAGAAAGTAATATCATGCGTCAATCGTATGTG
AATGCTGGTCGCTATACTGCTGTCGATTCGATACTAACGCCGCCATCCAGTGTCGATCGACGAAGTTCCT
ATACTTTCTAGAGAATAGGAACTTCGTCCTCGAGGGGGGGCCCGGTACCAGCTTTTGTTCCCTTTAGTGA
GGGTTAATTCCGAGCTTGGCGTAATCATGGTCATAGCTGTTTCCTGTGTGAAATTGTTATCCGCTCACAA
TTCCACACAACATAGGAGCCGGAAGCATAAAGTGTAAAGCCTGGGGTGCCTAATGAGTGAGGTAACTCAC
ATTAATTGCGTTGCGCTCACTGCCCGCTTTCCAGTCGGGAAACCTGTCGTGCCAGCTGCATTAATGAATC
GGCCAACGCGCGGGGAGAGGCGGTTTGCGTATTGGGCGCTCTTCCGCTTCCTCGCTCACTGACTCGCTGC
GCTCGGTCGTTCGGCTGCGGCGAGCGGTATCAGCTCACTCAAAGGCGGTAATACGGTTATCCACAGAATC
AGGGGATAACGCAGGAAAGAACATGTGAGCAAAAGGCCAGCAAAAGGCCAGGAACCGTAAAAAGGCCGCG
TTGCTGGCGTTTTTCCATAGGCTCGGCCCCCCTGACGAGCATCACAAAAATCGACGCTCAAGTCAGAGGT
GGCGAAACCCGACAGGACTATAAAGATACCAGGCGTTCCCCCCTGGAAGCTCCCTCGTGCGCTCTCCTGT
TCCGACCCTGCCGCTTACCGGATACCTGTCCGCCTTTCTCCCTTCGGGAAGCGTGGCGCTTTCTCAATGC
TCACGCTGTAGGTATCTCAGTTCGGTGTAGGTCGTTCGCTCCAAGCTGGGCTGTGTGCACGAACCCCCCG
TTCAGCCCGACCGCTGCGCCTTATCCGGTAACTATCGTCTTGAGTCCAACCCGGTAAGACACGACTTATC
GCCACTGGCAGCAGCCACTGGTAACAGGATTAGCAGAGCGAGGTATGTAGGCGGTGCTACAGAGTTCTTG
AAGTGGTGGCCTAACTACGGCTACACTAGAAGGACAGTATTTGGTATCTGCGCTCTGCTGAAGCCAGTTA
CCTTCGGAAAAAGAGTTGGTAGCTCTTGATCCGGCAAACAAACCACCGCTGGTAGCGGTGGTTTTTTTGT
TTGCAAGCAGCAGATTACGCGCAGAAAAAAAGGATCTCAAGAAGATCCTTTGATCTTTTCTACGGGGTCT
GACGCTCAGTGGAACGAAAACTCACGTTAAGGGATTTTGGTCATGAGATTATCAAAAAGGATCTTCACCT
AGATCCTTTTAAATTAAAAATGAAGTTTTAAATCAATCTAAAGTATATATGAGTAAACTTGGTCTGACAG
TTACCAATGCTTAATCAGTGAGGCACCTATCTCAGCGATCTGTCTATTTCGTTCATCCATAGTTGCCTGA
CTGCCCGTCGTGTAGATAACTACGATACGGGAGGGCTTACCATCTGGCCCCAGTGCTGCAATGATACCGC
GAGACCCACGCTCACCGGCTCCAGATTTATCAGCAATAAACCAGCCAGCCGGAAGGGCCGAGCGCAGAAG
TGGTCCTGCAACTTTATCCGCCTCCATCCAGTCTATTAATTGTTGCCGGGAAGCTAGAGTAAGTAGTTCG
CCAGTTAATAGTTTGCGCAACGTTGTTGCCATTGCTACAGGCATCGTGGTGTCACGCTCGTCGTTTGGTA
TGGCTTCATTCAGCTCCGGTTCCCAACGATCAAGGCGAGTTACATGATCCCCCATGTTGTGAAAAAAAGC
GGTTAGCTCCTTCGGTCCTCCGATCGTTGTCAGAAGTAAGTTGGCCGCAGTGTTATCACTCATGGTTATG
GCAGCACTGCATAATTCTCTTACTGTCATGCCATCCGTAAGATGCTTTTCTGTGACTGGTGAGTACTCAA
CCAAGTCATTCTGAGAATAGTGTATGCGGCGACCGAGTTGCTCTTGCCCGGCGTCAATACGGGATAATAC
CGCGCCACATAGCAGAACTTTAAAAGTGCTCATCATTGGAAAACGTTCTTCGGGGCGAAAACTCTCAAGG
ATCTTACCGCTGTTGAGATCCAGTTCGATGTAACCCACTCGTGCACCCAACTGATCTTCAGCATCTTTTA
CTTTCACCAGCGTTTCTGGGTGAGCAAAAACAGGAAGGCAAAATGCCGCAAAAAAGGGAATAAGGGCGAC
ACGGAAATGTTGAATACTCATACTCTTCCTTTTTCAATATTATTGAAGCATTTATCAGGGTTATTGTCTC
ATGAGCGGATACATATTTGAATGTATTTAGAAAAATAAACAAATAGGGGTTCCGCGCACATTTCCCCGAA
AAGTGCCACCTGACGTCTAAGAAACCATTATTATCATGACATTAACCTATAAAAATAGGCGTATCACGAG
GCCCTTTCGTC
Features (pLannotate 1.2.2; 24 found; start..end, strand, type, name):
    137..184     +  misc_feature   bom (fragment): basis of mobility region from pBR322
    195..410     +  promoter       URA3 promoter: S. cerevisiae URA3
    411..1214    +  CDS            URA3: orotidine-5'-phosphate decarboxylase, required for uracil biosynthesis; S. cerevisiae URA3; yeast auxotrophic marker, counterselectable with 5-fluoroorotic acid (5-FOA)
   1293..1342    +  misc_feature   bom (fragment): basis of mobility region from pBR322
   1343..1798    -  rep_origin     f1 ori (sequence partly withheld): f1 bacteriophage origin of replication; arrow indicates direction of (+) strand synthesis
   1806..1963    -  CDS            lacZα (fragment): LacZα fragment of β-galactosidase; lacZ fragment
   1966..1984    +  promoter       T7 promoter: promoter for bacteriophage T7 RNA polymerase
   1993..2034    +  misc_feature   MCS (fragment): pBluescript multiple cloning site
   2034..2750    +  CDS            Cerulean: Cerulean is a basic (constitutively fluorescent) cyan fluorescent protein published in 2004, derived from Aequorea victoria. It has low acid sensitivity.
   2760..2793    -  protein_bind   FRT (minimal): supports FLP-mediated excision but not integration (Turan and Bode, 2011) FLP recombinase from the Saccharomyces cerevisiae 2μ plasmid
   3123..3466    +  promoter       TEF promoter: Ashbya gossypii TEF promoter
   3484..4053    +  CDS            sta: STA_STRLA - Experimental evidence at protein level: Swiss-Prot protein existence level 1. Involved in resistance to streptothricin, a broad-spectrum antibiotic produced by streptomycetes. Detoxifies streptothricin via acetylation of the beta amino group of the first beta-lysyl moiety of streptothricin. From Streptomyces lavendulae.
   4070..4267    +  terminator     TEF terminator: Ashbya gossypii TEF terminator
   4310..4343    -  protein_bind   FRT (minimal): supports FLP-mediated excision but not integration (Turan and Bode, 2011) FLP recombinase from the Saccharomyces cerevisiae 2μ plasmid
   4346..4367    +  misc_feature   MCS (fragment): pBluescript multiple cloning site
   4379..4397    -  promoter       T3 promoter: promoter for bacteriophage T3 RNA polymerase
   4442..4458    -  protein_bind   lac operator: The lac repressor binds to the lac operator to inhibit transcription in E. coli. This inhibition can be relieved by adding lactose or isopropyl-β-D-thiogalactopyranoside (IPTG). lac repressor encoded by lacI
   4466..4496    -  promoter       lac promoter: promoter for the E. coli lac operon
   4511..4532    -  protein_bind   CAP binding site: CAP binding activates transcription in the presence of cAMP. E. coli catabolite activator protein
   4545..4637    -  CDS            lacI (fragment): lac repressor; lacI; The lac repressor binds to the lac operator to inhibit transcription in E. coli. This inhibition can be relieved by adding lactose or isopropyl-β-D-thiogalactopyranoside (IPTG).
   4820..5408    -  rep_origin     ori: high-copy-number ColE1/pMB1/pBR322/pUC origin of replication
   5579..6439    -  CDS            AmpR: β-lactamase; bla; confers resistance to ampicillin, carbenicillin, and related antibiotics
   6440..6544    -  promoter       AmpR promoter: bla
   6639..35      +  CDS            rop (fragment) (across the origin): Rop protein, which maintains plasmids at low copy number; rop
