[The description below was written by a language model from this plasmid's Addgene catalogue record and pLannotate feature annotations shown in this document.]
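Description:
pYC52 is an empty recipient vector of the integrative type for yeast, built to generate C-terminal fusions of a gene of interest to cyan fluorescent protein; the associated work concerns Candida glabrata. It derives from pYC44, into which the CFP cassette was inserted at a BamHI site as a BamHI/BglII fragment, giving a 6,639 bp plasmid. The annotation shows no yeast replication origin or centromere, consistent with a vector that must integrate into the genome to be maintained. In E. coli it is propagated through a high-copy ColE1/pUC-type origin with ampicillin resistance (AmpR), and it retains pBluescript-style elements: an f1 origin, lacZα and lac promoter/operator remnants, and T7 and T3 promoters flanking the cloning region.

The payload begins with a partial pBluescript multiple cloning site placed directly upstream of the fluorescent protein coding sequence, which the annotation identifies as the Cerulean variant of CFP. No yeast promoter is annotated in front of this site, so the cloned fragment is expected to supply the coding sequence, and presumably its own regulatory region, in frame with CFP; the record does not state a promoter or terminator for the fusion. Downstream lies a nourseothricin resistance cassette, consisting of a streptothricin acetyltransferase gene driven by the Ashbya gossypii TEF promoter and terminator. This cassette is bracketed by two minimal FRT sites in the same orientation, so FLP recombinase can excise the marker after selection and allow its reuse. A separate S. cerevisiae URA3 gene with its own promoter provides uracil prototrophy selection and can be counterselected with 5-FOA.
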