Addgene plasmid #63908: pYC52
Purpose: (Empty Backbone) Recipient integrative vector to construct CFP tagged fusions
Depositing lab: Irene Castano Navarro. Depositing organization: Instituto Potosino de Investigacion Cientifica y Tecnologica. Publication: Expression vectors for C-terminal fusions with fluorescent proteins and epitope tags in Candida glabrata. Yanez-Carrillo P, Orta-Zavalza E, Gutierrez-Escobedo G, Patron-Soberano A, De Las Penas A, Castano I. Fungal Genet Biol. 2015 May 15. pii: S1087-1845(15)00087-0. doi: 10.1016/j.fgb.2015.04.020. PubMed 25986172.
Backbone
  Vector backbone: pYC44
  Backbone size (bp): 5915
  Modifications to backbone: digestion with BamH1 and cloning of CFP casete as BamH1/BglII fragment
  Vector type: Yeast Expression
  Selectable markers: URA3 ; Nourseothricin
  Tag / fusion protein: CFP
Growth in bacteria
  Bacterial resistance: Ampicillin, 100 μg/mL
  Growth temperature: 30°C
  Growth strain: DH10B
  Copy number: High Copy
Terms and licenses: Academic/Nonprofit Terms; Industry Terms: Not Available to Industry
How to cite: pYC52 was a gift from Irene Castano Navarro (Addgene plasmid # 63908 ; http://n2t.net/addgene:63908 ; RRID:Addgene_63908)
