>Addgene plasmid #63908 | pYC52 | addgene partial sequence | sequence record 110443 | M13pUC-Rev 5'-AGCGGATAACAATTTCACACAGG-3'
ACCCTCACTAAAGGGAACAAAAGCTGGTACCGGGCCCCCCCTCGAGGACGAAGTTCCTATTCTCTAGAAA
GTATAGGAACTTCGTCGATCGACACTGGATGGCGGCGTTAGTATCGAATCGACAGCAGTATAGCGACCAG
CATTCACATACGATTGACGCATGATATTACTTTCTGCGCACTTAACTTCGCATCTGGGCAGATGATGTCG
AGGCGAAAAAAAATATAAATCACGCTAACATTTGATTAAAATAGAACAACTACAATATAAAAAAACTATA
CAAATGACAAGTTCTTGAAAACAAGAATCTTTTTATTGTCAGTACTGGTCGAGTTATTATGGACATGGCA
TAGACATATACAAAGCTTGTTCACCATCGGAAGCAGTACCATCGTATAAAGCAGTATCCAAACCACACAA
AGTGAAACCCATTCTTCTATAAGCATGAATAGCTGGAGCATTAACATTGGTAACTTCCAACCACAAATGA
CCAGCACCTCTTTCTCTGGCGAATTCAGTAGCCAAACCCATCAAAGCTCTACCAACACCATGACCTCTAT
GTTCTGGAGCAACTTCAATATCTTCAACAGTCAATCTTCTGTTCCAACCAGAATAAGAAACAACAACGAA
ACCAGCCAAATCACCATCATCACCATAAGCAACGAAAGTTCTAGAATCTGGATCACCATCTTCACCAGCA
TCGGATTCATCATCGGATTCATCATCTGG
