>Addgene plasmid #63908 | pYC52 | addgene partial sequence | sequence record 110639 | M13pUC-Fwd 5'-CCCAGTCACGACGTTGTAAAACG-3'
CTATAGGGCGAATTGGAGCTCCACCGCGGTGGCGGCCGCTCTAGAACTAGTGGATCCTAATGAGTAAAGG
AGAAGAACTTTTCACTGGAGTTGTCCCAATTCTTGTTGAATTAGATGGTGATGTTAATGGGCACAAATTT
TCTGTCAGTGGAGAGGGTGAAGGTGATGCAACATACGGAAAACTTACCCTTAAATTTATTTGCACTACTG
GAAAACTACCTGTTCCATGGCCAACACTTGTCACTACTTTGACTTGGGGTGTTCAATGCTTTGCTAGATA
CCCAGATCATATGAAACAGCATGACTTTTTCAAGAGTGCCATGCCCGAAGGTTATGTACAGGAAAGAACT
ATATTTTTCAAAGATGACGGGAACTACAAGACACGTGCTGAAGTCAAGTTTGAAGGTGATACCCTTGTTA
ATAGAATCGAGTTAAAAGGTATTGATTTTAAAGAAGATGGAAACATTCTTGGACACAAATTGGAATACAA
CGCTATTTCAGATAATGTATACATCACTGCAGACAAACAAAAGAATGGAATCAAAGCTAATTTCAAAATT
AGACACAACATTGAAGATGGAAGCGTTCAACTAGCAGACCATTATCAACAAAATACTCCAATTGGCGATG
GCCCTGTCCTTTTACCAGACAACCATTACCTGTCCACACAATCTGCCCTTTCGAAAGATCCCAACGAAAA
GAGAGACCACATGGTCCTTCTTGAGTTTGTAACAGCTGCTGGGATTACACTAGGCATGGATGAACTATAC
